>Addgene plasmid #26693 | HHV7 U69 | addgene partial sequence | sequence record 32934 | 26693 with CMV-F
AGACACCGGGACCGATCCAGCCTCCGGGGGATCTTGGTGGCGTGAAACTCCCGCACCTCTTCGGCCAGCG
CCTTGTAGAAGCGCGTATGGCTTCTAGCTATCCTTATGACGTGCCTGACTATGCCAGCCTGGGAGGACCT
TCTAGTATGGAGCAGCTTAAGACACCCCAAAATCAAAAAACACGTCCAAGAAATATGCTTCCTAAAAAAA
AAGGAAAAGAACTTAAAAAAAGGCCTTGTAAAGTAAAACGTAAATTATTTGGTTCCGAAAACATCAGACC
TAACAAAAAAATACCTCTGGCTTCAGACGTGGATAACGAATTGGAAAAAAAACGGGGCTCGATGATACGA
AAACGGTCTGAGACGGACTTATGTCCAGATCCATCTGTAACAGACCTCCTATGTCATGAATCTTTGACTG
TATCTCCAAAGTTTGAACGAGATGGATTGAGTGCATGCACGGAATTTGAGAATTTTATGGATACAAGGAA
AATCGTGTTAAGTCGAAATGAAAAGTCTGTGACAGATTTAAGTGCACATTACCCCGTTTTATGTAATCTT
GGAATTTTTGAGCGTATTCATTCACCCTTTTTGTTTTCAATACACATTGATACTCAGTCATTTTCAGTTG
TCTATGTTCCACATAAGGAAAGTTCCTGTTCTCAGTTTTGCGAGCCAGAAAAAAACATGGCACGGATTTT
AGGAAGCGGATCATATGGAATGGTATATGATTTGAACAATGTTGCAATTAAAGCTTCTGATGACTTAGAG
AGCTGCATTTCTTCTTATGTGTCTGGAGTAGTTCGTGCAAAAGCCGGAGCTCA
