[The description below was written by a language model from this plasmid's Addgene catalogue record.]
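Description:
HHV7 U69 is a mammalian expression plasmid built on the pCGN backbone (about 5 kb without the insert) that carries the U69 open reading frame of human herpesvirus 7. It is propagated in E. coli as a high-copy plasmid under ampicillin selection. The record does not name the replication origin and lists no marker for selection in mammalian cells, so the construct appears intended mainly for transient transfection.

The U69 coding sequence was inserted by restriction cloning between an XbaI site, which was destroyed in the process, and a BamHI site, which remains intact. This places it in frame behind an HA epitope tag supplied by the backbone. The expressed protein therefore carries an N-terminal HA tag, allowing detection or immunoprecipitation with anti-HA antibodies without a U69-specific reagent. The promoter and polyadenylation signal are not listed explicitly. However, the recommended sequencing primers anneal in a CMV promoter upstream and a beta-globin polyadenylation region downstream, which suggests that a CMV promoter drives transcription and a beta-globin poly(A) signal terminates it.

U69 is the HHV-7 member of the conserved herpesvirus protein kinase family. The associated study examined whether the beta- and gamma-herpesvirus kinases share a cyclin-dependent kinase-like function. This plasmid is suited to expressing the tagged HHV-7 kinase in cultured mammalian cells, both to assay its activity and to compare it with the equivalent kinases of other herpesviruses. No feature table accompanies the record, so these details rest on the catalogue fields alone.
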