Addgene plasmid #26693: HHV7 U69
Depositing lab: Robert Kalejta. Depositing organization: University of Wisconsin, Madison. Publication: Cyclin-dependent kinase-like function is shared by the beta- and gamma- subset of the conserved herpesvirus protein kinases. Kuny CV, Chinchilla K, Culbertson MR, Kalejta RF. PLoS Pathog. 2010 . 6(9):. 10.1371/journal.ppat.1001092 PubMed 20838604.
Backbone
  Vector backbone: pCGN
  Backbone size w/o insert (bp): 5000
  Vector type: Mammalian Expression
Growth in bacteria
  Bacterial resistance: Ampicillin, 100 μg/mL
  Growth temperature: 37°C
  Growth strain: DH5alpha
  Copy number: High Copy
Gene/Insert
  Gene/Insert name: U69
  Species: Human Herpes Virus 7
  Entrez Gene: U69
  Tag / fusion protein: HA (N terminal on backbone)
  Cloning method: Restriction Enzyme; 5′ cloning site XbaI (destroyed during cloning); 3′ cloning site BamHI (not destroyed)
  Sequencing primers: 5′ CMV-F; 3′ Bglob-pA-R
Terms and licenses: Academic/Nonprofit Terms; Industry Terms: Not Available to Industry
Depositor comments: U69 Accession No.: NC_001716
How to cite: HHV7 U69 was a gift from Robert Kalejta (Addgene plasmid # 26693 ; http://n2t.net/addgene:26693 ; RRID:Addgene_26693)
